>Addgene plasmid #16799 | XE98 hFZ5-CS2+ | addgene partial sequence | sequence record 52822 | EBV_rev
GACTCACTATAGGGCTGCAGAATCTAGAGGCTCGAGAGGGATCCCATCGATTCGAATTCCGTTTTTTTTA
ACCTGAACCAAGTGGAACTTCATTACAACGCCAACCTTAGGATTGTAAAGCCCCCAAAGCAAAGGTAAAT
TGTTGCCAAAATGCAACAAAGTTACAAATTAAGAAAAATACATATAAATTAAAAAGAGGGTTCCCATAAA
GAAGGCAGTAAGAAACGCAAAATAGAATACACGTGAGCTGGGCCCCTTGGAGAAGACCTGGGACAGGTTC
TTCCTCGAAAACGCCCCTCTTCCCTCTCTCCAAGTCGCCGCGGGAGGGGGCAACAGCACCATGAAGGTAA
ACGGAAGTGACCTTGGCAAAACTACCAAACAAAACGCCCCCCTCCCCTCAGCTCTCCGGCCGAGTCCCTC
GGCGGCAGCCTCCTACACGTGCGACAGGGACACCTGCTTGTGGTAGGTGGCGGCGGGGCCCGGCGGCCCG
GTCCTGCCTGTGAGCGCGGCGCTCGCCTCGGGGTAGTCCCCTGCGGCCATGGCGCCCCCGCTCTTGTGGC
CGCGCCGCGGGCGGCAGCAGCAGCGGCTGGTGAAACGCCGCCACGACTCCACCGTCTTGCCCGACCAGAT
CCAGACGCCCGACGTGATGCCCACCACCAGGCACATGAAGTACTTGAGCATGAGCACCCAGTACTCGGGC
TTGGCGCGCGGCTGGCCGGTGTCGTGGCCCGGGCAGGCGCAGGTGAGCGCCGCCTCCCAGCTCTCGCGGT
AGTGCTGCTCGTACAGGTAGCAGGCCACCACAATGCTGGC
