[The description below was written by a language model from this plasmid's Addgene catalogue record.]
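Description:
XE98 hFZ5-CS2+ is a Xenopus expression plasmid carrying the human Frizzled-5 coding sequence (FZD5, also called FZ5 or HFZ5) in the pCS2+ backbone. The backbone is recorded as about 4.1 kb and the insert as roughly 2 kb. The plasmid is maintained in E. coli as a high-copy construct under ampicillin selection. According to the depositor comments, the insert was taken from an earlier hFZ5 clone in the pRK5 vector and moved into pCS2+ as a BamHI (5′) to HindIII (3′) fragment; whether those sites survived cloning is not recorded. No epitope tag or fusion partner is listed.

No feature table accompanies this entry, so the regulatory elements are not itemised. In general, pCS2+ is a dual-purpose vector in which a strong CMV-derived promoter drives expression in vertebrate cells and injected embryos, an SP6 promoter upstream of the polylinker allows in vitro synthesis of sense mRNA, and an SV40 polyadenylation signal follows the insert. The listing of SP6 as the 5′ sequencing primer is consistent with this layout. FZD5 encodes a seven-pass transmembrane receptor for Wnt ligands, so a construct of this type is typically used to produce mRNA for microinjection into Xenopus embryos, or for direct DNA expression, to study Wnt signalling. The record does not state a specific application. The catalogue fields give the insert species as human, whereas a depositor note lists the species of sequence origin as Xenopus; the gene name and the referenced database entry support a human origin.
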