Addgene plasmid #16799: XE98 hFZ5-CS2+
Depositing lab: Randall Moon. Depositing organization: University of Washington.
Backbone
  Vector backbone: pCS2+
  Backbone size w/o insert (bp): 4095
  Vector type: Xenopus Expression
Growth in bacteria
  Bacterial resistance: Ampicillin, 100 μg/mL
  Growth temperature: 37°C
  Growth strain: DH5alpha
  Copy number: High Copy
Gene/Insert
  Gene/Insert name: hFZ5-CS2+ (alt names: FZ5; FZD5)
  Species: H. sapiens (human)
  Insert size (bp): 2000
  GenBank ID: U43318
  Entrez Gene: FZD5 (a.k.a. C2orf31, HFZ5)
  Cloning method: Restriction Enzyme; 5′ cloning site BamH1 (unknown if destroyed); 3′ cloning site HindIII (unknown if destroyed)
  Sequencing primers: 5′ SP6
Terms and licenses: Academic/Nonprofit Terms; Industry Terms: Not Available to Industry
Depositor comments: Insert: Genbank # U43318, clone hFZ5/pRK5 (Nathans). BamHI (5') - Hind III (3') insert (2 Kb). Plasmid History: Species of Sequence Origin: Xenopus. Constructed by: Rebecca Bates/Randall Moon.
How to cite: XE98 hFZ5-CS2+ was a gift from Randall Moon (Addgene plasmid # 16799 ; http://n2t.net/addgene:16799 ; RRID:Addgene_16799)
